Addgene plasmid #47614: nes714tk/lacZ
Purpose: used to create transgenic mice expressing LacZ reporter with Nestin enhancer
Depositing lab: Urban Lendahl. Depositing organization: Karolinska Institutet. Publication: An evolutionarily conserved region in the second intron of the human nestin gene directs gene expression to CNS progenitor cells and to early neural crest cells. Lothian C, Lendahl U. Eur J Neurosci. 1997 Mar;9(3):452-62. 10.1111/j.1460-9568.1997.tb01622.x PubMed 9104587.
Backbone
  Vector backbone: SaStk/lacZ
  Backbone manufacturer: Clontech; modified by Lendahl lab
  Modifications to backbone: removed SalI site from pTKbeta and replaced HSV tk promoter with a basic HSV tk promoter containing SalI site.
  Vector type: enhancer reporter
Growth in bacteria
  Bacterial resistance: Ampicillin, 100 μg/mL
  Growth temperature: 37°C
  Growth strain: DH5alpha
  Copy number: High Copy
Gene/Insert
  Gene/Insert name: nestin 2nd intron fragment (alt name: NES)
  Species: H. sapiens (human)
  Insert size (bp): 714
  Mutation: 714 bp from 3' end of 2nd intron
  Entrez Gene: NES (a.k.a. Nbla00170)
  Promoter: HSV tk promoter
  Tag / fusion protein: HSV tk promoter (C terminal on backbone); lacZ (C terminal on backbone)
  Cloning method: Restriction Enzyme; 5′ cloning site SalI (not destroyed); 3′ cloning site SalI (not destroyed)
  Sequencing primers: 5′ SaStk/lacZ 5 (gtcggggctggcttaactat); 3′ LacZ-R
Terms and licenses: Academic/Nonprofit Terms; Industry Terms: Not Available to Industry
Depositor comments: HindIII cleavage excises the complete enhancer-tk promoter-lacZ fragment from the vector. The lacZ gene can be removed from the SaStk/lacZ vector after cleavage with NotI.
How to cite: nes714tk/lacZ was a gift from Urban Lendahl (Addgene plasmid # 47614 ; http://n2t.net/addgene:47614 ; RRID:Addgene_47614)
