[The description below was written by a language model from this plasmid's Addgene catalogue record.]
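Description:
nes714tk/lacZ is an enhancer-reporter plasmid built to test the regulatory activity of a human nestin (NES) intronic element in transgenic mice. Its backbone, SaStk/lacZ, is a laboratory-modified derivative of the commercial pTKbeta vector: the original SalI site was removed and the HSV thymidine kinase promoter was replaced with a basic (minimal) HSV tk promoter that carries a SalI site for inserting candidate enhancers. The plasmid is maintained in E. coli as a high-copy replicon under ampicillin selection. The record does not name the origin of replication or other backbone features, and no feature table is provided.

The insert is a 714 bp fragment from the 3' end of the second intron of human nestin, cloned into the SalI site, which is retained on both sides. The fragment sits upstream of the tk promoter and the lacZ coding sequence. The basic tk promoter serves as a heterologous core promoter, so beta-galactosidase expression is expected to reflect the spatial and temporal specificity conferred by the nestin fragment. According to the title of the associated publication, this conserved intronic region directs expression to CNS progenitor cells and early neural crest cells.

The design also supports transgenesis and reuse. HindIII digestion releases the complete enhancer–tk promoter–lacZ cassette from the bacterial vector sequences, giving a fragment suitable for generating transgenic mice. NotI digestion removes lacZ, which would in principle allow another coding sequence to be placed under control of the nestin enhancer and tk promoter.
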