>Addgene plasmid #47614 | nes714tk/lacZ | addgene partial sequence | sequence record 69662 | LacZ-R 5'-GACAGTATCGGCCTCAGGAA-3'
AACCAGGCAAAGCGCCATTCGCCATTCAGGCTGCGCAACTGTTGGGAAGGGCGATCGGTGCGGGCCTCTT
CGCTATTACGCCAGCTGGCGAAAGGGGGATGTGCTGCAAGGCGATTAAGTTGGGTAACGCCAGGGTTTTC
CCAGTCACGACGTTGTAAAACGACGGGATCGCGCTTGAGCAGCTCCTTGCTGGTGTCCAGACCAATGCCT
CCCAGACCGGCAACGAAAATCACGTTCTTGTTGGTCAAAGTAAACGACATGGTGACTTCTTTTTTGCTTT
AGCAGGCTCTTTCGATCCCCGGGAATTGCGGCCGCGGGTACAATTCCGCAGCTTTTAGAGCAGAAGTAAC
ACTTCCGTACAGGCCTAGAAGTAAAGGCAACATCCACTGAGGAGCAGTTCTTTGATTTGCACCACCACCG
GATCCGGGACCTGAAATAAAAGACAAAAAGACTAAACTTACCAGTTAACTTTCTGGTTTTTCAGTTCCTC
GAGATCTGCGGCACGCTGTTGACGCTGTTAAGCGGGTCGCTGCAGGGTCGCTCGGTGTTCGAGGCCACAC
GCGTCACCTTAATATGCGAAGTGGACCTCGGACCGCGCCGCCCCGACTGCATCTGCGTGTTCGAATTCGC
CAATGACAAGACGCTGGGCGGGGCCGGATCCTCTAGAGTCGACAAGTCTTGGAGCCACCGCCAGGTGTTT
GCAGCCGGGAGTTCTCAGCCTCCAGGAGGGTCCTGGAGAGGACAGAGGGAAAGTGGGGTCAGCCCTCTGC
CCCCAGGCCTGCAGGCAGCAAGCCAGCTGGGGACAACTCAGGCTGAGCTTGCACCATCCAGGCCCTGCAG
GCTTCCTCTTCATTTGACACTGTCACACAAAAGCCACACTCAGGGTGAAATCAC
