>Addgene plasmid #47614 | nes714tk/lacZ | addgene partial sequence | sequence record 69664 | SaStk/lacZ 5
TGCACCATATGCGGTGTGAAATACCGCACAGATGCGTAAGGAGAAAATACCGCATCAGGCGCCATTCGCC
ATTCAGGCTGCGCAACTGTTGGGAAGGGCGATCGGTGCGGGCCTCTTCGCTATTACGCCAGCTGGCGAAA
GGGGGATGTGCTGCAAGGCGATTAAGTTGGGTAACGCCAGGGTTTTCCCAGTCACGACGTTGTAAAACGA
CGGCCAGTGCCAAGCTTGCATGCCTGCAGGTCGACGGATCCAGACTGCTTAGAGATCCTGAGATGAGGGC
CCTGACCCCCAGTGAAGCCACCGAGGGGAAGGGTCTGGTGGGCCCCGAGGAATTTAACTGCTATTTTTTG
AGGCATGAAAAGGATTTGGAGAGGGGGAGCTGAATTCATTTGCTTTTGTCTGTCGCTAGCTCTGGGGGCC
ACCGGGGAAGGAGGAGGGAGCCCATCCCATGGGAACGGCCTGAGAATTCCCACTTCCCCAGAATCCTCTC
CTTCTCAGACCCTCCAGATGGTGGCTTGGACAATGGCAGCAATTAGCATGAGAATCGGTCCCCCACACAG
AGGATGAGGTCATTGGCCTGGGGTGGGAGGAGGAGGCTAGCCTAAGCCTTGTGTGGGTGTGTGTAGGGCA
ATGTCCGACTGTGTGGGAATCTGCTTCTATGTCTGAGCTCTGCTGTGTATCCCAAATACAGTGTGACTTT
GTGTGACCAAGTGTGTGATGTCTGTGGGTATGTGACTGTGTGATTTCACCCTGAGTGTGGCTTTTGTGTG
ACAGTGTCAAATGAAGAGGAAGCCTGCAGGGCCTGGATGGTGCAAGCTCAGCCTGAGTTGTCCCCAGCTG
GCTTGCTGCCTGCAGGCCTGGGGGCAGA
